>Addgene plasmid #15591 | MET FLAG103QDProCFPp303 | addgene partial sequence | sequence record 22155 | 15591 with GFP-R
TTNTTCTCCTTTACTCAGGGATCCCCCGGGCTGCAGTTGTTGCTGTTGCTGCTGTTGTTGCTGTTGCTGC
TGTTGTTGCTGTTGCTGCTGTTGTTGCTGTTGCTGCTGTTGTTGCTGTTGCTGCTGTTGTTGCTGTTGCT
GCTGTTGTTGCTGTTGCTGCTGTTGTTGCTGTTGCTGCTGTTGTTGCTGTTGCTGCTGTTGTTGCTGTTG
CTGCTGTTGTTGCTGTTGCTGCTGTTGTTGCTGTTGCTGCTGTTGTTGCTGTTGCTGCTGTTGTTGCTGT
TGCTGCTGTTGTTGCTGTTGCTGCTGTTGTTGCTGTTGCTGCTGTTGTTGCTGTTGCTGCTGTTGGAAGC
TTTTGAGGGACTCGAAGGCCTTCATCAGCTTTTCCAGGGTCGCCAGCTTGTCATCGTCGTCCTTGTAGTC
CATGGCGAGTTCTAGGGGGGATCCACTAGTTCTAGAGTATGGATGGGGGTAATAGAATTGTATCTATGTA
TCTGACGACCCTGTATTACACGAAGGAAATAGTAGATGAAAAGACAAGAGAGCAAGAAAAAGGAAAAACT
TCCTTTCTAACAGACGCTTTACTTAACCTTATATATATC
