>Addgene plasmid #15591 | MET FLAG103QDProCFPp303 | addgene partial sequence | sequence record 22156 | 15591 with T7
CCCCTCGAGGTCGACGGTATCGATAAGCTTGATCGGCCGCAAATTAAAGCCTTCGAGCGTCCCAAAACCT
TCTCAAGCAAGGTTTTCAGTATAATGTTACATGCGTACACGCGTCTGTACAGAAAAAAAAGAAAAATTTG
AAATATAAATAACGTTCTTAATACTAACATAACTATAAAAAAATAAATAGGGACCTAGACTTCAGGTTGT
CTAACTCCTTCCTTTTCGGTTAGAGCGGATGTGGGGGGAGGGCGTGAATGTAAGCGTGACATAACTAATT
ACATGACTCGAGCTATTTGTATAGTTCATCCATGCCATGTGTAATCCCAGCAGCTGTTACAAACTCAAGA
AGGACCATGTGGTCTCTCTTTTCGTTGGGATCTTTCGAAAGGGCAGATTGTGTGGACAGGTAATGGTTGT
CTGGTAAAAGGACAGGGCCATCGCCAATTGGAGTATTTTGTTGATAATGGTCTGCTAGTTGAACGCTTCC
ATCTTCAATGTTGTGTCTAATTTTGAAATGAGCTTTGATTCCATTCTTTTGTTTGTCTGCAGTGATGTAT
ACATTGTGTGAAATATAGTTGTATTCCAATTTGTGTCCAAGAATGTTTCCATCTTCTTTAAAANNNNTNN
NTTTTTAACTCGATNNNTNNAACNNNNNNATCACCTTTNAAACTGTGACTTCAGCACGTGTCTTGTAGTT
CCCGTCNNCTTTNAGAAANATNNNGTTCNTTNTCGTGNACNNNANCTNCGGNCNTNGCACTCTTNAAAAA
GTCATGCCGTTTCATNTGATCTGGTATCTTGAAAGCATTGANNCCCCNAGTC
