[The description below was written by a language model from this plasmid's Addgene catalogue record.]
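Description:
MET FLAG103QDProCFPp303 is a yeast expression plasmid built on the p303 Met backbone. It carries HIS3 as the yeast auxotrophic marker and confers ampicillin resistance for propagation in E. coli, where it is recorded as low copy. The "303" designation suggests a pRS303-type integrating vector, and the "Met" in the name suggests a methionine-regulated promoter. The record does not explicitly state the promoter, the mode of maintenance in yeast, or the origins of replication, and no feature table is provided to confirm them.

The insert is a fragment of human huntingtin (HTT) with an expanded tract of nominally 103 glutamines. The proline-rich region that normally follows the polyglutamine stretch has been deleted. The protein carries an N-terminal FLAG epitope and a C-terminal CFP fusion, which allow immunodetection and direct fluorescence imaging of its localisation and aggregation state in living yeast cells. The exact boundaries of the huntingtin fragment are not given in the record.

The construct belongs to a series made to test how sequences flanking the polyglutamine tract alter its toxicity in a yeast model. Removing the proline-rich region allows comparison with otherwise matched variants that retain it. The depositor notes that long glutamine-encoding repeats are prone to polymerase slippage and tend to shorten during replication. The actual repeat length may therefore drift below 103, although the shortening is not expected to have much effect until the tract falls into the 80s.
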