Addgene plasmid #15591: MET FLAG103QDProCFPp303
Depositing lab: Susan Lindquist. Depositing organization: Whitehead Institute for Biomedical Research. Publication: Flanking sequences profoundly alter polyglutamine toxicity in yeast. Duennwald ML, Jagadish S, Muchowski PJ, Lindquist S. Proc Natl Acad Sci U S A. 2006 Jul 18. 103(29):11045-50. 10.1073/pnas.0604547103 PubMed 16832050.
Backbone
  Vector backbone: p303 Met
  Vector type: Yeast Expression
  Selectable markers: HIS3
Growth in bacteria
  Bacterial resistance: Ampicillin, 100 μg/mL
  Growth temperature: 37°C
  Growth strain: DH5alpha
  Copy number: Low Copy
Gene/Insert
  Gene/Insert name: htt 103Q Delta Pro (alt name: htt 103Q)
  Species: H. sapiens (human)
  Mutation: Proline-rich region removed
  GenBank ID: NM_002111
  Entrez Gene: HTT (a.k.a. HD, IT15, LOMARS)
  Tag / fusion protein: FLAG (N terminal on insert); CFP (C terminal on insert)
  Cloning method: Restriction Enzyme
  Sequencing primers: 5′ na; 3′ EGFP-N
Terms and licenses: Academic/Nonprofit Terms; Industry Terms: Not Available to Industry
Depositor comments: Figure 1C in article. Lindquist lab number: 8056 Due to slippage when polymerases go through them, the Q stretches often get shorter over time due to mistakes while they are replicated in the cells. The shortening should not have much of an effect until the Q stretches get into the 80s.
How to cite: MET FLAG103QDProCFPp303 was a gift from Susan Lindquist (Addgene plasmid # 15591 ; http://n2t.net/addgene:15591 ; RRID:Addgene_15591)
